>Addgene plasmid #228479 | MZB087 | addgene full sequence | sequence record 455978 | Addgene NGS Result
TTCTCTGTCACAGAATGAAAATTTTTCTGTCATCTCTTCGTTATTAATGTTTGTAATTGACTGAATATCA
ACGCTTATTTGCAGCCTGAATGGCGAATGGG
[124 nt withheld, positions 102-225]
C
[91 nt withheld, positions 227-317]
A
[49 nt withheld, positions 319-367]
CCTTTGACGTTGGAGTCCACGTTCTT
[37 nt withheld, positions 394-430]
ACCCTATCTCGGTCTATTCTTTTGATTTATAAGGGATTTTGCCGATTTCGGCCTATTGGTTAAAAAATGA
GCTGATTTAACAAAAATTTAACGCGAATTTTAACAAAATATTAACGCTTACAATTTAGGTGGCACTTTTC
GGGGAAATGTGCGCGGAACCCCTATTTGTTTATTTTTCTAAATACATTCAAATATGTATCCGCTCATGAG
ACAATAACCCTGATAAATGCTTCAATAATATTGAAAAAGGAAGAGTATGAGTATTCAACATTTCCGTGTC
GCCCTTATTCCCTTTTTTGCGGCATTTTGCCTTCCTGTTTTTGCTCACCCAGAAACGCTGGTGAAAGTAA
AAGATGCTGAAGATCAGTTGGGTGCACGAGTGGGTTACATCGAACTGGATCTCAACAGCGGTAAGATCCT
TGAGAGTTTTCGCCCCGAAGAACGTTTTCCAATGATGAGCACTTTTAAAGTTCTGCTATGTGGCGCGGTA
TTATCCCGTATTGACGCCGGGCAAGAGCAACTCGGTCGCCGCATACACTATTCTCAGAATGACTTGGTTG
AGTACTCACCAGTCACAGAAAAGCATCTTACGGATGGCATGACAGTAAGAGAATTATGCAGTGCTGCCAT
AACCATGAGTGATAACACTGCGGCCAACTTACTTCTGACAACGATCGGAGGACCGAAGGAGCTAACCGCT
TTTTTGCACAACATGGGGGATCATGTAACTCGCCTTGATCGTTGGGAACCGGAGCTGAATGAAGCCATAC
CAAACGACGAGCGTGACACCACGATGCCTGTAGCAATGGCAACAACGTTGCGCAAACTATTAACTGGCGA
ACTACTTACTCTAGCTTCCCGGCAACAATTAATAGACTGGATGGAGGCGGATAAAGTTGCAGGACCACTT
CTGCGCTCGGCCCTTCCGGCTGGCTGGTTTATTGCTGATAAATCTGGAGCCGGTGAGCGTGGGTCTCGCG
GTATCATTGCAGCACTGGGGCCAGATGGTAAGCCCTCCCGTATCGTAGTTATCTACACGACGGGGAGTCA
GGCAACTATGGATGAACGAAATAGACAGATCGCTGAGATAGGTGCCTCACTGATTAAGCATTGGTAACTG
TCAGACCAAGTTTACTCATATATACTTTAGATTGATTTAAAACTTCATTTTTAATTTAAAAGGATCTAGG
TGAAGATCCTTTTTGATAATCTCATGACCAAAATCCCTTAACGTGAGTTTTCGTTCCACTGAGCGTCAGA
CCCCGTAGAAAAGATCAAAGGATCTTCTTGAGATCCTTTTTTTCTGCGCGTAATCTGCTGCTTGCAAACA
AAAAAACCACCGCTACCAGCGGTGGTTTGTTTGCCGGATCAAGAGCTACCAACTCTTTTTCCGAAGGTAA
CTGGCTTCAGCAGAGCGCAGATACCAAATACTATTCTTCTAGTGTAGCCGTAGTTAGGCCACCACTTCAA
GAACTCTGTAGCACCGCCTACATACCTCGCTCTGCTAATCCTGTTACCAGTGGCTGCTGCCAGTGGCGAT
AAGTCGTGTCTTACCGGGTTGGACTCAAGACGATAGTTACCGGATAAGGCGCAGCGGTCGGGCTGAACGG
GGGGTTCGTGCACACAGCCCAGCTTGGAGCGAACGACCTACACCGAACTGAGATACCTACAGCGTGAGCT
ATGAGAAAGCGCCACGCTTCCCGAAGGGAGAAAGGCGGACAGGTATCCGGTAAGCGGCAGGGTCGGAACA
GGAGAGCGCACGAGGGAGCTTCCAGGGGGAAACGCCTGGTATCTTTATAGTCCTGTCGGGTTTCGCCACC
TCTGACTTGAGCGTCGATTTTTGTGATGCTCGTCAGGGGGGCGGAGCCTATGGAAAAACGCCAGCAACGC
GGCCTTTTTACGGTTCCTGGCCTTTTGCTGGCCTTTTGCTCACATGTTCTTTCCTGCGTTATCCCCTGAT
TCTGTGGATAACCGTATTACCGCCTTTGAGTGAGCTGATACCGCTCGCCGCAGCCGAACGACCGAGCGCA
GCGAGTCAGTGAGCGAGGAAGCGGAAGAGCGCCTGATGCGGTATTTTCTCCTTACGCATCTGTGCGGTAT
TTCACACCGCATAGACCAGCCGCGTAACCTGGCAAAATCGGTTACGGTTGAGTAATAAATGGATGCCCTG
CGTAAGCGGGTGTGGGCGGACAATAAAGTCTTAAACTGAACAAAATAGATCTAAACTATGACAATAAAGT
CTTAAACTAGACAGAATAGTTGTAAACTGAAATCAGTCCAGTTATGCTGTGAAAAAGCATACTGGACTTT
TGTTATGGCTAAAGCAAACTCTTCATTTTCTGAAGTGCAAATTGCCCGTCGTATTAAAGAGGGGCGTGGC
CAAGGGCATGGTAAAGACTATATTCGCGGCGTTGTGACAATTTACCGAACAACTCCGCGGCCGGGAAGCC
GATCTCGGCTTGAACGAATTGTTAGGTGGCGGTACTTGGGTCGATATCAAAGTGCATCACTTCTTCCCGT
ATGCCCAACTTTGTATAGAGAGCCACTGCGGGATCGTCACCGTAATCTGCTTGCACGTAGATCACATAAG
CACCAAGCGCGTTGGCCTCATGCTTGAGGAGATTGATGAGCGCGGTGGCAATGCCCTGCCTCCGGTGCTC
GCCGGAGACTGCGAGATCATAGATATAGATCTCACTACGCGGCTGCTCAAACTTGGGCAGAACGTAAGCC
GCGAGAGCGCCAACAACCGCTTCTTGGTCGAAGGCAGCAAGCGCGATGAATGTCTTACTACGGAGCAAGT
TCCCGAGGTAATCGGAGTCCGGCTGATGTTGGGAGTAGGTCTCCGAACTCACGACCGAAAAGATCAAGAG
CAGCCCGCATGGATTTGACTTGGTCAGGGCCGAGCCTACATGTGCGAATGATGCCCATACTTGAGCCACC
TAACTTTGTTTTAGGGCGACTGCCCTGCTGCGTAACATCGTTGCTGCTGCGTAACATCGTTGCTGCTCCA
TAACATCAAACATCGACCCACGGCGTAACGCGCTTGCTGCTTGGATGCCCGAGGCATAGACTGTACAAAA
AAACAGTCATAACAAGCCATGAAAACCGCCACTGCGCCGTTACCACCGCTGCGTTCGGTCAAGGTTCTGG
ACCAGTTGCGTGAGCGCATACGCTACTTGCATTACAGTTTACGAACCGAACAGGCTTATGTCAACTGGGT
TTGTGCCTTCATCCGTTTCCACGGTGTGCGTCACCCGGCAACCTTGGGCAGCAGCGAAGTCGAGGCATTT
CTGTCCTGGCTGGCGAACGAGCGCAAGGTTTCGGTCTCCACGCATCGTCAGGCATTGGCGGCCTTGCTGT
TCTTCTACGGCAAGGTGCTGTGCACGGATCTGCCCTTGCTTCAGGAGATCGGTAGACCTCGGCCGTCGCG
GCGCTTGCCGGTGGTGCTGACCCCGGATGAAGTGGTTCGCATCCTCGGTTTTCTGGAAGGCGAGCATCGT
TTGTTCGCCCAGGACTCTAGCTATAGTTCTAGTGGTTGGCTACAGCTTTGTTTGTACTATCAACAGGTTG
AACTGCTGATCAACAGATCCTCTACGCGGCCGCGGTACCATAACTTCGTATAGCATACATTATACGAAGT
TATCTGGTTTTACTAGTATCGATTCGCGACCTACTCCGGAATATTAATAGATCATGGAGATAATTAAAAT
GATAACCATCTCGCAAATAAATAAGTATTTTACTGTTTTCGTAACAGTTTTGTAATAAAAAAACCTATAA
ATATTCCGGATTATTCATACCGTCCCACCATCGGGCGCGGATCCAATGCCCGGGTAATAAAAGCTTGTCG
AGAAGTACTAGAGGATCATAATCAGCCATACCACATTTGTAGAGGTTTTACTTGCTTTAAAAAACCTCCC
ACACCTCCCCCTGAACCTGAAACATAAAATGAATGCAATTGTTGTTGTTAACTTGTTTATTGCAGCTTAT
AATGGTTACAAATAAAGCAATAGCATCACAAATTTCACAAATAAAGCATTTTTTTCACTGCATTCTAGTT
GTGGTTTGTCCAAACTCATCAATGTATCTTATCATGTCTGGATCTGATCACTGCTTGAGCCTAGAAGATC
CGGCTGCTAACAAAGCCCGAAAGGAAGCTGAGTTGGCTGCTGCCACCGCTGAGCAATAACTATCATAACC
CCTAGGAGATCCGAACCAGATAAGTGAAATCTAGTTCCAAACTATTTTGTCATTTTTAATTTTCGTATTA
GCTTACGACGCTACACCCAGTTCCCATCTATTTTGTCACTCTTCCCTAAATAATCCTTAAAAACTCCATT
TCCACCCCTCCCAGTTCCCAACTATTTTGTCCGCCCACAGCGGGGCATTTTTCTTCCTGTTATGTTTTTA
ATCAAACATCCTGCCAACTCCATGTGACAAACCGTCATCTTCGGCTACTTT
Features (pLannotate 1.2.2; 17 found; start..end, strand, type, name):
     81..97      +  CDS            lacZα (fragment): LacZα fragment of β-galactosidase; lacZ fragment
    102..556     +  rep_origin     f1 ori (sequence partly withheld): f1 bacteriophage origin of replication; arrow indicates direction of (+) strand synthesis
    582..686     +  promoter       AmpR promoter: bla
    687..1547    +  CDS            AmpR: β-lactamase; bla; confers resistance to ampicillin, carbenicillin, and related antibiotics
   1718..2306    +  rep_origin     ori: high-copy-number ColE1/pMB1/pBR322/pUC origin of replication
   2492..2543    -  misc_feature   bom (fragment): basis of mobility region from pBR322
   2611..2835    -  mobile_element Tn7R: mini-Tn7 element (right end of the Tn7 transposon) Tn7
   2902..3427    -  CDS            GmR: gentamycin acetyltransferase; aacC1; confers resistance to gentamycin
   3616..3644    -  promoter       Pc promoter: intI1 (promoter lies within the coding sequence); class 1 integron promoter
   3622..3984    -  CDS            YPR2_ECOLX (fragment): Protein predicted: Swiss-Prot protein existence level 4. From Escherichia coli.
   3984..4011    -  rep_origin     R6K γ ori (fragment): γ replication origin from E. coli plasmid R6K; requires the R6K initiator protein pi for replication
   4040..4073    +  protein_bind   loxP: Cre-mediated recombination occurs in the 8-bp core sequence (GCATACAT). Cre recombinase
   4121..4212    +  promoter       polyhedrin promoter: polh from Autographa californica; promoter for the baculovirus polyhedrin gene
   4294..4377    +  CDS            large T antigen (fragment): large T antigen from SV40 (simian virus 40)
   4400..4534    +  polyA_signal   SV40 poly(A) signal: SV40 polyadenylation signal
   4563..4612    +  CDS            SET1 (fragment): solubility-enhancement tag derived from T7 phage gene 10B
   4644..4809    -  mobile_element Tn7L: mini-Tn7 element (left end of the Tn7 transposon) Tn7
