[The description below was written by a language model from this plasmid's Addgene catalogue record and pLannotate feature annotations shown in this document.]
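Description:
MZB087 is an "empty" pLib vector from the biGBac system, an insect-cell (baculovirus) expression backbone of about 4.9 kb intended as the entry point for cloning individual genes. It is maintained in E. coli through a high-copy ColE1/pUC-type origin and selected with ampicillin via the β-lactamase gene and its own promoter. An f1 bacteriophage origin is also present. The annotation additionally picks up only short fragments of a lacZα sequence, the pBR322 bom region and an R6K γ origin, which are probably remnants of the vector's ancestry or chance matches rather than functional parts.

The working part of the plasmid is a mini-Tn7 element bounded by Tn7R and Tn7L. Within these ends lie a gentamicin acetyltransferase gene driven by the class 1 integron Pc promoter, a loxP site, and an expression cassette consisting of the baculoviral polyhedrin promoter followed by an SV40 polyadenylation signal. No gene is carried between the promoter and terminator. According to the depositor, the vector is linearised with SmaI so that a coding sequence can be inserted by homology-based assembly methods such as Gibson, HiFi or In-Fusion, and the cassette is read with polyhedrin forward and SV40 poly(A) reverse primers. The Tn7 ends allow the gentamicin marker and expression cassette to be transposed together into a baculoviral bacmid, giving very late, high-level expression in infected insect cells. In the biGBac workflow, cassettes built in pLib are typically combined into larger multigene constructs for producing multisubunit protein complexes. Short hits annotated as SV40 large T antigen and SET1 fragments flank the poly(A) region and do not appear to represent intended coding sequences.
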