Addgene plasmid #228479: MZB087
Purpose: (Empty Backbone) "Empty" pLib vector (biGBac System) for easy DNA Assembly
Depositing lab: Richard Baker. Depositing organization: University of North Carolina at Chapel Hill.
Backbone
  Vector backbone: pLib
  Backbone size (bp): 4899
  Vector type: Insect Expression
Growth in bacteria
  Bacterial resistance: Ampicillin, 100 μg/mL
  Growth temperature: 37°C
  Growth strain: DH5alpha
  Copy number: Unknown
Gene/Insert
  Sequencing primers: 5′ Polyhedrin-F; 3′ SV40pA-R
Terms and licenses: Academic/Nonprofit Terms; Industry Terms: Not Available to Industry
Depositor comments: Derived from biGBac System. Uses SmaI restriction enzyme cleavage for linearization for rapid cloning via DNA Assembly methods (e.g. Gibson, HiFi, In-Fusion, etc.) Original citation: Weissmann F, Petzold G, VanderLinden R, Huis In 't Veld PJ, Brown NG, Lampert F, Westermann S, Stark H, Schulman BA, Peters JM. biGBac enables rapid gene assembly for the expression of large multisubunit protein complexes. Proc Natl Acad Sci U S A. 2016 May 10;113(19):E2564-9. doi: 10.1073/pnas.1604935113. Epub 2016 Apr 25. PMID: 27114506; PMCID: PMC4868461.
How to cite: MZB087 was a gift from Richard Baker (Addgene plasmid # 228479 ; http://n2t.net/addgene:228479 ; RRID:Addgene_228479)
